Addgene plasmid #1877: Cdk4-DN-HA
Depositing lab: Sander van den Heuvel. Depositing organization: Massachusetts General Hospital. Publication: Distinct roles for cyclin-dependent kinases in cell cycle control. van den Heuvel S, Harlow E. Science 1993 Dec 24;262(5142):2050-4. 10.1126/science.8266103 PubMed 8266103.
Backbone
  Vector backbone: pCMV-neo-Bam
  Backbone size w/o insert (bp): 6550
  Vector type: Mammalian Expression
  Selectable markers: Neomycin (select with G418)
Growth in bacteria
  Bacterial resistance: Ampicillin, 100 μg/mL
  Growth temperature: 37°C
  Growth strain: DH5alpha
  Copy number: High Copy
Gene/Insert
  Gene/Insert name: Cdk4 (alt names: cyclin-dependent kinase 4; PSK-J3)
  Species: H. sapiens (human)
  Insert size (bp): 940
  Mutation: Dominant negative, D to N in conserved KLAD*FGLAR stretch
  Entrez Gene: CDK4 (a.k.a. CMM3, PSK-J3)
  Tag / fusion protein: HA (C terminal on insert)
  Cloning method: Restriction Enzyme; 5′ cloning site BamHI (not destroyed); 3′ cloning site BamHI (not destroyed)
  Sequencing primers: 5′ Bglob-intron-F; 3′ Bglob-pA-R
Terms and licenses: Academic/Nonprofit Terms; Industry Terms: Not Available to Industry
Depositor comments: See scanned map.
How to cite: Cdk4-DN-HA was a gift from Sander van den Heuvel (Addgene plasmid # 1877 ; http://n2t.net/addgene:1877 ; RRID:Addgene_1877)
