[The description below was written by a language model from this plasmid's Addgene catalogue record.]
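Description:
Cdk4-DN-HA is a mammalian expression plasmid built on the pCMV-neo-Bam backbone (about 6.55 kb without insert) that carries a roughly 940 bp human CDK4 (cyclin-dependent kinase 4, also known as PSK-J3) coding insert cloned into the BamHI site, with BamHI retained on both sides. It is propagated in E. coli as a high-copy plasmid under ampicillin selection, and it carries a neomycin resistance marker so that transfected mammalian cells can be selected with G418. The record does not include a feature table and does not explicitly list the promoter. The backbone name implies CMV-driven expression, and the recommended sequencing primers, which anneal in a beta-globin intron and a beta-globin polyadenylation region, suggest that the insert sits between these processing elements.

The encoded kinase carries an aspartate-to-asparagine substitution in the conserved KLADFGLAR stretch of the catalytic domain. The depositor describes this change as dominant negative. Mutating this conserved aspartate is a standard way of abolishing kinase activity. Such a mutant is generally thought to act by still binding its partners, so that when overexpressed it can titrate them away from the endogenous kinase. A C-terminal HA epitope tag allows the mutant protein to be detected or immunoprecipitated separately from endogenous CDK4. Consistent with the associated publication on the distinct roles of cyclin-dependent kinases in cell cycle control, the construct is suited to transient or stable overexpression experiments that test the requirement for CDK4 activity in cell cycle progression, typically alongside wild-type or other CDK mutant constructs.
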