>Addgene plasmid #1877 | Cdk4-DN-HA | addgene partial sequence | sequence record 16975 | Bglob-pA-R 5'-ttttggcagagggaaaaaga-3'
CCACCTTCTGATAGGCAGCCTGCACCTGAGGAGTGAATTCCTCGACGGATCCTCAAGCATAATCTGGCAC
ATCATACTCCGGATTACCTTCATCCTTATGTAGATAAGAGTGCTGCAGAGCTCGAAAGGCAGAGATTCGC
TTGTGTGGGTTAAAAGTCAGCATTTCCAGCAGCAGCTGTGCTCCCGACTCCTCCATCTCAGGTACCACCG
ACTGCACTGGGCGGGGCCCTCTGGGGGGAAAGGCTCCACGGGGCAGGGATACATCTCGAGGCCAGTCATC
CTCTGGAGGCAGCCCAATCAGGTCAAAGATTTTGCCCAACTGGTCGGCTTCAGAGTTTCCACAGAAGAGA
GGCTTTCGACGAAACATCTCTGCAAAGATACAGCCAACACTCCACATGTCCACAGGTGTTGCATATGTGG
ACTGCAGAAGAACTTCGGGAGCTCGGTACCAGAGTGTAACAACCACGGGTGTAAGTGCCATCTGGTAGCT
GTAGATTCTGGCCAGGCCAAAGTTAGCCAGCTTGACTGTTCCACCACTTGTCACCAGAATGTTCTCTGGC
TTCAGATCTCGGTGAACGATGCAATTGGCATGAAGGAAATCTAGGCCTCTTAGAAACTGGCGCATCAGAT
CCTTGATCGTTTCGGCTGGCAAGCCTGGTGGGGGTGCCTTGTCCAGATATGTCCTTAGGTCCTGGTCTAC
ATG
