LOCUS       Exported 7447 bp ds-DNA circular SYN 12-MAY-2021
DEFINITION  synthetic circular DNA
ACCESSION   .
VERSION     .
KEYWORDS    Cdk4-DN-HA
SOURCE      synthetic DNA construct
  ORGANISM  synthetic DNA construct
REFERENCE   1 (bases 1 to 7447)
  AUTHORS   van den Heuvel S, Harlow E
  TITLE     Distinct roles for cyclin-dependent kinases in cell cycle control.
  JOURNAL   Science 1993 Dec 24;262(5142):2050-4.
  PUBMED    8266103
REFERENCE   2 (bases 1 to 7447)
  AUTHORS   .
  TITLE     Direct Submission
  JOURNAL   Exported May 12, 2021 from SnapGene Server 1.1.58
            http://www.snapgene.com
FEATURES             Location/Qualifiers
     source          1..7447
                     /organism="synthetic DNA construct"
                     /mol_type="other DNA"
     enhancer        1..380
                     /label=CMV enhancer
                     /note="human cytomegalovirus immediate early enhancer"
     promoter        381..584
                     /label=CMV promoter
                     /note="human cytomegalovirus (CMV) immediate early
                     promoter"
     primer_bind     535..555
                     /label=CMV-F
                     /note="Human CMV immediate early promoter, forward primer"
     primer_bind     581..605
                     /label=LNCX
                     /note="Human CMV promoter, forward primer"
     intron          696..1268
                     /label=-beta-globin intron
                     /note="intron from rabbit beta-globin gene"
     primer_bind     complement(2366..2385)
                     /label=Bglob-pA-R
                     /note="Rabbit beta-globin polyA region, reverse primer"
     polyA_signal    2431..2486
                     /label=-beta-globin poly(A) signal
                     /note="rabbit beta-globin polyadenylation signal (Gil and
                     Proudfoot, 1987)"
     primer_bind     complement(2485..2504)
                     /label=rbglobpA-R
                     /note="Rabbit beta-globin polyA, reverse primer. Also
                     called rb-glob-pA-term-R"
     primer_bind     complement(2844..2860)
                     /label=M13 rev
                     /note="common sequencing primer, one of multiple similar
                     variants"
     primer_bind     complement(2844..2860)
                     /label=M13 Reverse
                     /note="In lacZ gene. Also called M13-rev"
     primer_bind     complement(2857..2879)
                     /label=M13/pUC Reverse
                     /note="In lacZ gene"
     protein_bind    2868..2884
                     /label=lac operator
                     /bound_moiety="lac repressor encoded by lacI"
                     /note="The lac repressor binds to the lac operator to
                     inhibit transcription in E. coli. This inhibition can be
                     relieved by adding lactose or
                     isopropyl-beta-D-thiogalactopyranoside (IPTG)."
     promoter        complement(2892..2922)
                     /label=lac promoter
                     /note="promoter for the E. coli lac operon"
     protein_bind    2937..2958
                     /label=CAP binding site
                     /bound_moiety="E. coli catabolite activator protein"
                     /note="CAP binding activates transcription in the presence
                     of cAMP."
     primer_bind     complement(3075..3092)
                     /label=L4440
                     /note="L4440 vector, forward primer"
     rep_origin      complement(3246..3834)
                     /direction=LEFT
                     /label=ori
                     /note="high-copy-number ColE1/pMB1/pBR322/pUC origin of
                     replication"
     primer_bind     complement(3326..3345)
                     /label=pBR322ori-F
                     /note="pBR322 origin, forward primer"
     CDS             complement(4005..4865)
                     /codon_start=1
                     /gene="bla"
                     /product="beta-lactamase"
                     /label=AmpR
                     /note="confers resistance to ampicillin, carbenicillin, and
                     related antibiotics"
                     /translation="MSIQHFRVALIPFFAAFCLPVFAHPETLVKVKDAEDQLGARVGYI
                     ELDLNSGKILESFRPEERFPMMSTFKVLLCGAVLSRIDAGQEQLGRRIHYSQNDLVEYS
                     PVTEKHLTDGMTVRELCSAAITMSDNTAANLLLTTIGGPKELTAFLHNMGDHVTRLDRW
                     EPELNEAIPNDERDTTMPVAMATTLRKLLTGELLTLASRQQLIDWMEADKVAGPLLRSA
                     LPAGWFIADKSGAGERGSRGIIAALGPDGKPSRIVVIYTTGSQATMDERNRQIAEIGAS
                     LIKHW"
     primer_bind     4628..4647
                     /label=Amp-R
                     /note="Ampicillin resistance gene, reverse primer"
     promoter        complement(4866..4971)
                     /gene="bla"
                     /label=AmpR promoter
     primer_bind     5039..5057
                     /label=pBRforEco
                     /note="pBR322 vectors, upsteam of EcoRI site, forward
                     primer"
     primer_bind     complement(5095..5117)
                     /label=pGEX 3'
                     /note="pGEX vectors, reverse primer"
     primer_bind     5217..5236
                     /label=pRS-marker
                     /note="pRS vectors, use to sequence yeast selectable
                     marker"
     primer_bind     5431..5453
                     /label=M13/pUC Forward
                     /note="In lacZ gene"
     primer_bind     5445..5462
                     /label=M13 Forward
                     /note="In lacZ gene. Also called M13-F20 or M13 (-21)
                     Forward"
     primer_bind     5446..5462
                     /label=M13 fwd
                     /note="common sequencing primer, one of multiple similar
                     variants"
     promoter        5873..6018
                     /label=HSV TK promoter
                     /note="herpes simplex virus thymidine kinase promoter"
     CDS             6075..6869
                     /codon_start=1
                     /gene="aph(3')-II (or nptII)"
                     /product="aminoglycoside phosphotransferase from Tn5"
                     /label=NeoR/KanR
                     /note="confers resistance to neomycin, kanamycin, and G418
                     (Geneticin(R))"
                     /translation="MIEQDGLHAGSPAAWVERLFGYDWAQQTIGCSDAAVFRLSAQGRP
                     VLFVKTDLSGALNELQDEAARLSWLATTGVPCAAVLDVVTEAGRDWLLLGEVPGQDLLS
                     SHLAPAEKVSIMADAMRRLHTLDPATCPFDHQAKHRIERARTRMEAGLVDQDDLDEEHQ
                     GLAPAELFARLKARMPDGEDLVVTHGDACLPNIMVENGRFSGFIDCGRLGVADRYQDIA
                     LATRDIAEELGGEWADRFLVLYGIAAPDSQRIAFYRLLDEFF"
     primer_bind     complement(6129..6148)
                     /label=Neo-R
                     /note="Neomycin resistance gene, reverse primer"
     primer_bind     6739..6758
                     /label=Neo-F
                     /note="Neomycin resistance gene, forward primer"
     primer_bind     complement(7063..7082)
                     /label=TK-pA-R
                     /note="Thymidine kinase polyA, reverse primer"
     polyA_signal    7107..7154
                     /label=HSV TK poly(A) signal
                     /note="herpes simplex virus thymidine kinase
                     polyadenylation signal (Cole and Stacy, 1985)"
ORIGIN
        1 gacattgatt attgactagt tattaatagt aatcaattac ggggtcatta gttcatagcc
       61 catatatgga gttccgcgtt acataactta cggtaaatgg cccgcctggc tgaccgccca
      121 acgacccccg cccattgacg tcaataatga cgtatgttcc catagtaacg ccaataggga
      181 ctttccattg acgtcaatgg gtggagtatt tacggtaaac tgcccacttg gcagtacatc
      241 aagtgtatca tatgccaagt acgcccccta ttgacgtcaa tgacggtaaa tggcccgcct
      301 ggcattatgc ccagtacatg accttatggg actttcctac ttggcagtac atctacgtat
      361 tagtcatcgc tattaccatg gtgatgcggt tttggcagta catcaatggg cgtggatagc
      421 ggtttgactc acggggattt ccaagtctcc accccattga cgtcaatggg agtttgtttt
      481 ggcaccaaaa tcaacgggac tttccaaaat gtcgtaacaa ctccgcccca ttgacgcaaa
      541 tgggcggtag gcgtgtacgg tgggaggtct atataagcag agctcgttta gtgaaccgtc
      601 agatcgcctg gagacgccat ccacgctgtt ttgacctcca tagaagacac cgggaccgat
      661 ccagcctccg gtcgaccgat cctgagaact tcagggtgag tttggggacc cttgattgtt
      721 ctttcttttt cgctattgta aaattcatgt tatatggagg gggcaaagtt ttcagggtgt
      781 tgtttagaat gggaagatgt cccttgtatc accatggacc ctcatgataa ttttgtttct
      841 ttcactttct actctgttga caaccattgt ctcctcttat tttcttttca ttttctgtaa
      901 ctttttcgtt aaactttagc ttgcatttgt aacgaatttt taaattcact tttgtttatt
      961 tgtcagattg taagtacttt ctctaatcac ttttttttca aggcactcag ggtatattat
     1021 attgtacttc agcacagttt tagagaacaa ttgttataat taaatgataa ggtagaatat
     1081 ttctgcatat aaattctggc tggcgtggaa atattcttat tggtagaaac aactacaccc
     1141 tggtcatcat cctgcctttc tctttatggt tacaatgata tacactgttt gagatgagga
     1201 taaaatactc tgagtccaaa ccgggcccct ctgctaacca tgttcatgcc ttcttctctt
     1261 tcctacagct cctgggcaac gtgctggttg ttgtgctgtc tcatcatttt ggcaaagaat
     1321 tcctcgacgg atccaccatg gctacctctc gatatgagcc agtggctgaa attggtgtcg
     1381 gtgcctatgg gacagtgtac aaggcccgtg atccccacag tggccacttt gtggccctca
     1441 agagtgtgag agtccccaat ggaggaggag gtggaggagg ccttcccatc agcacagttc
     1501 gtgaggtggc tttactgagg cgactggagg cttttgagca tcccaatgtt gtccggctga
     1561 tggacgtctg tgccacatcc cgaactgacc gggagatcaa ggtaaccctg gtgtttgagc
     1621 atgtagacca ggacctaagg acatatctgg acaaggcacc cccaccaggc ttgccagccg
     1681 aaacgatcaa ggatctgatg cgccagtttc taagaggcct agatttcctt catgccaatt
     1741 gcatcgttca ccgagatctg aagccagaga acattctggt gacaagtggt ggaacagtca
     1801 agctggctaa ctttggcctg gccagaatct acagctacca gatggcactt acacccgtgg
     1861 ttgttacact ctggtaccga gctcccgaag ttcttctgca gtccacatat gcaacacctg
     1921 tggacatgtg gagtgttggc tgtatctttg cagagatgtt tcgtcgaaag cctctcttct
     1981 gtggaaactc tgaagccgac cagttgggca aaatctttga cctgattggg ctgcctccag
     2041 aggatgactg gcctcgagat gtatccctgc cccgtggagc ctttcccccc agagggcccc
     2101 gcccagtgca gtcggtggta cctgagatgg aggagtcggg agcacagctg ctgctggaaa
     2161 tgctgacttt taacccacac aagcgaatct ctgcctttcg agctctgcag cactcttatc
     2221 tacataagga tgaaggtaat ccggagtatg atgtgccaga ttatgcttga ggatccgtcg
     2281 aggaattcac tcctcaggtg caggctgcct atcagaaggt ggtggctggt gtggccaatg
     2341 ccctggctca caaataccac tgagatcttt ttccctctgc caaaaattat ggggacatca
     2401 tgaagcccct tgagcatctg acttctggct aataaaggaa atttattttc attgcaatag
     2461 tgtgttggaa ttttttgtgt ctctcactcg gaaggacata tgggagggca aatcatttaa
     2521 aacatcagaa tgagtatttg gtttagagtt tggcaacata tgcccatatg ctggctgcca
     2581 tgaacaaagg ttggctataa agaggtcatc agtatatgaa acagccccct gctgtccatt
     2641 ccttattcca tagaaaagcc ttgacttgag gttagatttt ttttatattt tgttttgtgt
     2701 tatttttttc tttaacatcc ctaaaatttt ccttacatgt tttactagcc agatttttcc
     2761 tcctctcctg actactccca gtcatagctg tccctcttct cttatggaga tccctcgacg
     2821 gatcggccgc aattcgtaat catgtcatag ctgtttcctg tgtgaaattg ttatccgctc
     2881 acaattccac acaacatacg agccggaagc ataaagtgta aagcctgggg tgcctaatga
     2941 gtgagctaac tcacattaat tgcgttgcgc tcactgcccg ctttccagtc gggaaacctg
     3001 tcgtgccagc tgcattaatg aatcggccaa cgcgcgggga gaggcggttt gcgtattggg
     3061 cgctcttccg cttcctcgct cactgactcg ctgcgctcgg tcgttcggct gcggcgagcg
     3121 gtatcagctc actcaaaggc ggtaatacgg ttatccacag aatcagggga taacgcagga
     3181 aagaacatgt gagcaaaagg ccagcaaaag gccaggaacc gtaaaaaggc cgcgttgctg
     3241 gcgtttttcc ataggctccg cccccctgac gagcatcaca aaaatcgacg ctcaagtcag
     3301 aggtggcgaa acccgacagg actataaaga taccaggcgt ttccccctgg aagctccctc
     3361 gtgcgctctc ctgttccgac cctgccgctt accggatacc tgtccgcctt tctcccttcg
     3421 ggaagcgtgg cgctttctca tagctcacgc tgtaggtatc tcagttcggt gtaggtcgtt
     3481 cgctccaagc tgggctgtgt gcacgaaccc cccgttcagc ccgaccgctg cgccttatcc
     3541 ggtaactatc gtcttgagtc caacccggta agacacgact tatcgccact ggcagcagcc
     3601 actggtaaca ggattagcag agcgaggtat gtaggcggtg ctacagagtt cttgaagtgg
     3661 tggcctaact acggctacac tagaagaaca gtatttggta tctgcgctct gctgaagcca
     3721 gttaccttcg gaaaaagagt tggtagctct tgatccggca aacaaaccac cgctggtagc
     3781 ggtggttttt ttgtttgcaa gcagcagatt acgcgcagaa aaaaaggatc tcaagaagat
     3841 cctttgatct tttctacggg gtctgacgct cagtggaacg aaaactcacg ttaagggatt
     3901 ttggtcatga gattatcaaa aaggatcttc acctagatcc ttttaaatta aaaatgaagt
     3961 tttaaatcaa tctaaagtat atatgagtaa acttggtctg acagttacca atgcttaatc
     4021 agtgaggcac ctatctcagc gatctgtcta tttcgttcat ccatagttgc ctgactcccc
     4081 gtcgtgtaga taactacgat acgggagggc ttaccatctg gccccagtgc tgcaatgata
     4141 ccgcgagacc cacgctcacc ggctccagat ttatcagcaa taaaccagcc agccggaagg
     4201 gccgagcgca gaagtggtcc tgcaacttta tccgcctcca tccagtctat taattgttgc
     4261 cgggaagcta gagtaagtag ttcgccagtt aatagtttgc gcaacgttgt tgccattgct
     4321 acaggcatcg tggtgtcacg ctcgtcgttt ggtatggctt cattcagctc cggttcccaa
     4381 cgatcaaggc gagttacatg atcccccatg ttgtgcaaaa aagcggttag ctccttcggt
     4441 cctccgatcg ttgtcagaag taagttggcc gcagtgttat cactcatggt tatggcagca
     4501 ctgcataatt ctcttactgt catgccatcc gtaagatgct tttctgtgac tggtgagtac
     4561 tcaaccaagt cattctgaga atagtgtatg cggcgaccga gttgctcttg cccggcgtca
     4621 atacgggata ataccgcgcc acatagcaga actttaaaag tgctcatcat tggaaaacgt
     4681 tcttcggggc gaaaactctc aaggatctta ccgctgttga gatccagttc gatgtaaccc
     4741 actcgtgcac ccaactgatc ttcagcatct tttactttca ccagcgtttc tgggtgagca
     4801 aaaacaggaa ggcaaaatgc cgcaaaaaag ggaataaggg cgacacggaa atgttgaata
     4861 ctcatactct tcctttttct aatattattg aagcatttat cagggttatt gtctcatgag
     4921 cggatacata tttgaatgta tttagaaaaa taaacaaata ggggttccgc gcacatttcc
     4981 ccgaaaagtg ccacctgacg tctaagaaac cattattatc atgacattaa cctataaaaa
     5041 taggcgtatc acgaggccct ttcgtctcgc gcgtttcggt gatgacggtg aaaacctctg
     5101 acacatgcag ctcccggaga cggtcacagc ttgtctgtaa gcggatgccg ggagcagaca
     5161 agcccgtcag ggcgcgtcag cgggtgttgg cgggtgtcgg ggctggctta actatgcggc
     5221 atcagagcag attgtactga gagtgcacca tatgcggtgt gaaataccgc acagatgcgt
     5281 aaggagaaaa taccgcatca ggcgccattc gccattcagg ctgcgcaact gttgggaagg
     5341 gcgatcggtg cgggcctctt cgctattacg ccagctggcg gaaaggggga tgtgctgcaa
     5401 ggcgattaag ttgggtaacg ccagggtttt cccagtcacg acgttgtaaa acgacggcca
     5461 gtgccaagct tcacgctgcc gcaagcactc agggcgcaag ggctgctaaa ggaagcggaa
     5521 cacgtagaaa gccagtccgc agaaacggtg ctgaccccgg atgaatgtca gctactgggc
     5581 tatctggaca agggaaaacg caagcgcaaa gagaaagcag gtagcttgca gtgggcttac
     5641 atggcgatag ctagactggg cggttttatg gacagcaagc gaaccggaat tgccagctgg
     5701 ggcgccctct ggtaaggttg ggaagccctg caaagtaaac tggatggctt tcttgccgcc
     5761 aaggatctga tggcgcaggg gatcaagatc ctgcttcatc cccgtggccc gttgctcgcg
     5821 tttgctggcg gtgtccccgg aagaaatata tttgcatgtc tttagttcta tgatgacaca
     5881 aaccccgccc agcgtcttgt cattggcgaa ttcgaacacg cagatgcagt cggggcggcg
     5941 cggtcccagg tccacttcgc atattaaggt gacgcgtgtg gcctcgaaca ccgagcgacc
     6001 ctgcagcgac ccgcttaaca gcgtcaacag cgtgccgcag atctgatcaa gagacaggat
     6061 gaggatcgtt tcgcatgatt gaacaagatg gattgcacgc aggttctccg gccgcttggg
     6121 tggagaggct attcggctat gactgggcac aacagacaat cggctgctct gatgccgccg
     6181 tgttccggct gtcagcgcag gggcgcccgg ttctttttgt caagaccgac ctgtccggtg
     6241 ccctgaatga actgcaggac gaggcagcgc ggctatcgtg gctggccacg acgggcgttc
     6301 cttgcgcagc tgtgctcgac gttgtcactg aagcgggaag ggactggctg ctattgggcg
     6361 aagtgccggg gcaggatctc ctgtcatctc accttgctcc tgccgagaaa gtatccatca
     6421 tggctgatgc aatgcggcgg ctgcatacgc ttgatccggc tacctgccca ttcgaccacc
     6481 aagcgaaaca tcgcatcgag cgagcacgta ctcggatgga agccggtctt gtcgatcagg
     6541 atgatctgga cgaagagcat caggggctcg cgccagccga actgttcgcc aggctcaagg
     6601 cgcgcatgcc cgacggcgag gatctcgtcg tgacccatgg cgatgcctgc ttgccgaata
     6661 tcatggtgga aaatggccgc ttttctggat tcatcgactg tggccggctg ggtgtggcgg
     6721 accgctatca ggacatagcg ttggctaccc gtgatattgc tgaagagctt ggcggcgaat
     6781 gggctgaccg cttcctcgtg ctttacggta tcgccgctcc cgattcgcag cgcatcgcct
     6841 tctatcgcct tcttgacgag ttcttctgag cgggactctg gggttcgaaa tgaccgacca
     6901 agcgacgccc aacctgccat cacgagattt cgattccacc gccgccttct atgaaaggtt
     6961 gggcttcgga atcgttttcc gggacgccgg ctggatgatc ctccagcgcg gggatctcat
     7021 gctggagttc ttcgcccacc ccgggagatg ggggaggcta actgaaacac ggaaggagac
     7081 aataccggaa ggaacccgcg ctatgacggc aataaaaaga cagaataaaa cgcacggtgt
     7141 tgggtcgttt gttcataaac gcggggttcg gtcccagggc tggcactctg tcgatacccc
     7201 caccgagacc ccattggggc caatacgccc gcgtttcttc cttttcccca ccccaccccc
     7261 caagttcggg tgaaggccca gggctcgcag ccaacgtcgg ggcggcaagc cctgccatag
     7321 ccacgggccc cgtgggttag ggacggcgga tcgcggccct ctagagagct tggcccattg
     7381 catacgttgt atccatatca taatatgtac atttatattg gctcatgtcc aacattaccg
     7441 ccatgtt
//
